>Addgene plasmid #12931 | DCT.VV.Orf243 | addgene partial sequence | sequence record 19320 | T7 5'-TAATACGACTCACTATAGGG-3'
GTACCCTTCACCATGTCTAGAAAGTTTATGCAGGTGTATGAATATGACAGAGAGCAATATCTCGATGAGT
TCATTGAAGACAGATATAACGATAGTTTTATCACTAGTCCAGAATACTATAGCGCGGAAAAATACATGTG
TAGATATACTACACTAAATCACAATTGTATAAACGTACGACGATGTGCGTTAGATTCCAAGTTATTACAT
GATATCATAACCAATTGTAAAATATATAACAATATAGAATTAGTTAGGGCGACAAAATTTGTTTATTATC
TGGATCTGATAAAATGTAATTGGGTATCTAAGGTAGGTGATTCAGTTCTATATCCCGTTATATTTATAAC
ACATACAAGCACTAGAAATTTAGATAAAGTCTCTGTAAAAACATACAAGGGCGTTAAAGTAAAAAAACTT
AATAGATGCGCGGATCATGCTATTGTAATTAATCCATTCGTCAAGTTTAAACTAACGTTGCCGAACAAAA
CAAGTCATGCAAAGGTATTGGTTACATTTTGTAAGTTAAAAACTGATATAACTCCGGTAGAAGCTCCGCT
TCCGGGCAATGTTTTAGTTTATACATTTCCCGATATTAATAAACGAATTCCTGGATATATACATCTCAAC
ATAGAAGGATGTATCGATGGAATGATTTATATAAATTCTTCAAAGTTTGCGTGTGTTTTAAAACTACATA
GATCAATGTATCGCAT
