[The description below was written by a language model from this plasmid's Addgene catalogue record.]
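Description:
DCT.VV.Orf243 is a mammalian expression plasmid carrying a single vaccinia virus open reading frame, designated VV.Orf243 within its library and also recorded as VV_WR_198. The insert, about 1 kb, was introduced by TOPO cloning into the commercial pcDNA 3.1D V5-His-TOPO backbone (about 5.5 kb without insert). The plasmid is maintained at high copy in E. coli under ampicillin selection, and it carries a neomycin resistance marker that allows G418 selection in mammalian cells. No feature table accompanies the record, so the regulatory elements are not explicitly listed. Vectors of this pcDNA3.1 family generally drive the insert from the CMV immediate-early promoter, with an upstream T7 promoter site, which fits the T7 sequencing primer given. The backbone name refers to optional C-terminal V5 epitope and polyhistidine tags, but the record does not say whether the ORF is in frame with them.

The construct belongs to a library of vaccinia virus ORF clones assembled for screening, in connection with work identifying poxvirus CD8+ T cell determinants to inform the design and characterization of smallpox vaccines. In that setting, individual viral ORFs are expressed in transfected cells so that their products can be tested for recognition by virus-specific T cells. The plasmid and insert names are specific to this library, and the corresponding ORF names in the Copenhagen and WR strains are given in a supplementary spreadsheet. The depositors caution that the clone was made for screening and may differ from the canonical GenBank sequence, so the sequence should be verified before use in applications that need an exact one.
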