Addgene plasmid #12931: DCT.VV.Orf243
Purpose: This plasmid was designed for screening purposes and may contain discrepancies relative to the current canonical GenBank version of the gene.
Depositing lab: Jack Bennink & Jon Yewdell. Depositing organization: National Institute of Allergy and Infectious Diseases (NIAID). Publication: Identification of poxvirus CD8+ T cell determinants to enable rational design and characterization of smallpox vaccines. Tscharke DC, Karupiah G, Zhou J, Palmore T, Irvine KR, Haeryfar SM, Williams S, Sidney J, Sette A, Bennink JR, Yewdell JW. J Exp Med. 2005 January 3; 201(1): 95–104. 10.1084/jem.20041912 PubMed 15623576.
Backbone
  Vector backbone: pcDNA 3.1D V5-His-TOPO
  Backbone manufacturer: Invitrogen
  Backbone size w/o insert (bp): 5514
  Vector type: Mammalian Expression
  Selectable markers: Neomycin (select with G418)
Growth in bacteria
  Bacterial resistance: Ampicillin, 100 μg/mL
  Growth temperature: 37°C
  Growth strain: DH5alpha
  Copy number: High Copy
Gene/Insert
  Gene/Insert name: VV.Orf243 (alt name: VV_WR_198)
  Species: Vaccinia Virus
  Insert size (bp): 1023
  Cloning method: TOPO Cloning; 5′ cloning site TA Cloning (not destroyed); 3′ cloning site TA Cloning (not destroyed)
  Sequencing primers: 5′ Universal T7
Terms and licenses: Academic/Nonprofit Terms; Industry Terms: Not Available to Industry
Depositor comments: Please see the Vaccinia kit page ( https://www.addgene.org/vvorf/ ) for more information. The kit page contains the supplemental VVOrfData spreadsheet, which includes important information about this plasmid. The plasmid and insert names provided here relate only to this library. The name of the ORF (if present) in VACV strain Copenhagen and the name of the ORF (if annotated) in VACV strain WR sequence can be found in VVOrfData spreadsheet. Please note that the amino acid sequence given for each ORF in the spreadsheet may contain some errors. Additionally, changes from the expected sequence may be present in these plasmids. Please see Addgene's quality control sequence and sequencing notes in the VVOrfData spreadsheet before ordering this plasmid.
How to cite: DCT.VV.Orf243 was a gift from Jack Bennink & Jon Yewdell (Addgene plasmid # 12931 ; http://n2t.net/addgene:12931 ; RRID:Addgene_12931)
